Addgene plasmid #133158: pOPS0517
Purpose: Reporter plasmid with a 12-nucleotide specific "barcode" sequence. This plasmid is not available as an individual bacterial stab, but can be requested as part of the Plasmid-ID Kit (Kit #1000000168 ).
Depositing lab: Philip Poole. Depositing organization: University of Oxford. Publication: Optimizing Rhizobium-legume symbioses by simultaneous measurement of rhizobial competitiveness and N2 fixation in nodules. Mendoza-Suarez MA, Geddes BA, Sanchez-Canizares C, Ramirez-Gonzalez RH, Kirchhelle C, Jorrin B, Poole PS. Proc Natl Acad Sci U S A. 2020 May 5;117(18):9822-9831. doi: 10.1073/pnas.1921225117. Epub 2020 Apr 21. PubMed 32317381.
Backbone
  Vector backbone: pOGG026 (Addgene ID 113992)
  Vector type: Bacterial Expression
Growth in bacteria
  Bacterial resistance: Kanamycin, 50 μg/mL
  Growth temperature: 37°C
  Growth strain: ST18 (S17 delta pir delta hemA)
  Copy number: Low Copy
Gene/Insert
  Gene/Insert name: PU module (PsNifH from pOGG043), SC module (sfGFP from pOGG037), and T module (AGTCGTGCACAT and universal primer binding site)
  Species: Synthetic
  Mutation: Domesticated for Golden Gate cloning
  Cloning method: Unknown
Terms and licenses: Academic/Nonprofit Terms; Industry Terms: Not Available to Industry
Depositor comments: The only difference is the sequence: AGTCGTGCACAT . Please note that this plasmid may require a unique bacterial strain, so make sure to confirm that you can also obtain the appropriate growth strain. Please contact us or contact our distributors if you have any questions. This plasmid is not available as an individual bacterial stab, but can be requested as part of the Plasmid-ID Kit (Kit #1000000168 ).
How to cite: pOPS0517 was a gift from Philip Poole (Addgene plasmid # 133158)
