[The description below was written by a language model from this plasmid's Addgene catalogue record and pLannotate feature annotations shown in this document.]
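Description:
pOPS0517 is a low-copy, broad-host-range bacterial reporter plasmid built on the pOGG026 backbone and assembled by Golden Gate cloning from domesticated synthetic modules. The annotated 7,030-nt sequence shows an RK2/IncP-type replicon: oriV with its trans-acting activator trfA supports replication in diverse Gram-negative bacteria, and an IncP oriT allows conjugative mobilisation from a donor strain, consistent with the recorded ST18 conjugation host. Selection is by kanamycin through the aphA1 (nptI) aminoglycoside phosphotransferase gene. Stable inheritance without antibiotic pressure is provided by the par region, including the parDE toxin-antitoxin addiction system, which kills plasmid-free segregants, together with parA and parB partition functions. Lambda t0 and rrnB T1 terminators insulate the cloning region. Short hits to Tn5 transposase, the CloDF13 origin and lacZα are only fragments, probably remnants of vector construction.

The payload consists of three modules: a promoter module carrying PsNifH, a coding module encoding superfolder GFP, and a terminator module containing a unique 12-nucleotide barcode next to a universal primer binding site. The promoter and barcode are not annotated in the feature table; sfGFP is, lying downstream of an unannotated stretch where the promoter presumably sits. As a nifH promoter is expected to be active under nitrogen-fixing conditions, GFP fluorescence should report nitrogen fixation activity, while the barcode identifies the strain carrying the plasmid. According to the record, the barcode is the only difference between this plasmid and the other members of the Plasmid-ID kit. The associated publication title indicates use in simultaneously measuring rhizobial competitiveness and N2 fixation in legume nodules.
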