Features (pLannotate 1.2.2; 14 found; start..end, strand, type, name):
      9..103     +  terminator     lambda t0 terminator: transcription terminator from phage lambda
    213..1025    +  CDS            aphA1: KKA1_ECOLX - Also known as nptI. Protein inferred from homology: Swiss-Prot protein existence level 3. Resistance to kanamycin and structurally-related aminoglycosides, including amikacin. From Escherichia coli.
   1179..1287    +  oriT           oriT: incP origin of transfer
   1348..2496    -  CDS            trfA: trans-acting replication protein that binds to and activates oriV
   2548..2829    -  CDS            tnpA (fragment): TN5P_ECOLX - Also known as tnp. Experimental evidence at protein level: Swiss-Prot protein existence level 1. Mediates transposition of transposon Tn5 by a 'cut and paste' mechanism. First, the monomeric transposase binds the 19 bp inverted DNA repeats flanking the transposon. Then, dimerization of the DNA- bound transposase creates a synaptic DNA complex. After nicking of the first DNA strand, excision of the transposon proceeds through a series of intermediates. The transposase then mediates the insertion of the transposon at a new site by strand transfer. The activity of the wild- type tran
   2889..3420    -  rep_origin     oriV: incP origin of replication
   3476..3511    -  rep_origin     CloDF13 ori (fragment): Plasmids containing the CloDF13 (CDF) origin of replication can be propagated in E. coli cells that contain additional plasmids with compatible origins.
   3635..3943    -  CDS            parE: PARE_ECOLX - Experimental evidence at protein level: Swiss-Prot protein existence level 1. Toxin component of a type II toxin-antitoxin (TA) system involved in plasmid partition. Acts by inhibiting DNA gyrase, converting supercoiled plasmid DNA into a singly cleaved linear form in an ATP-dependent fashion. To do so it probably interacts with one of the gyrase subunits. Gyrase inhibition is prevented by antitoxin ParD, and is reversed in vitro by incubation with ParD. In cells that have lost the plasmid filamentation and growth inhibition occur; this is suppressed when ParD is supplied in trans
   3943..4191    -  CDS            parD: PARD_ECOLX - Experimental evidence at protein level: Swiss-Prot protein existence level 1. Antitoxin component of a type II toxin-antitoxin (TA) system involved in plasmid partition. Inhibits the anti-DNA gyrase activity of toxin ParE; reverses and restores gyrase catalytic activity in vitro. The parDE operon alone is capable of stabilizing an RK2-derived minireplicon under defined growth conditions in several different Gram- negative bacteria. It does so by the post-segregational killing (PSK) of plasmid-free cells, also referred to as a plasmid addiction system. Binds its own promoter, autor
   4320..5162    +  CDS            parB: PARB4_ECOLX - Protein predicted: Swiss-Prot protein existence level 4. Involved in plasmid partition. From Escherichia coli.
   5126..5782    +  CDS            parA: PARA4_ECOLX - Protein inferred from homology: Swiss-Prot protein existence level 3. Involved in plasmid partition. From Escherichia coli.
   5942..6028    -  terminator     rrnB T1 terminator: Escherichia coli rrnB; transcription terminator T1 from the E. coli rrnB gene
   6275..6988    +  CDS            superfolder GFP: GFP variant that folds robustly even when fused to poorly folded proteins (Pédelacq et al., 2006)
   7007..7030    +  CDS            lacZα (fragment): LacZα fragment of β-galactosidase; lacZ fragment
>Addgene plasmid #133158 | pOPS0517 | addgene full sequence | sequence record 274776 | Addgene NGS Result
CGCTCTTGGACTCCTGTTGATAGATCCAGTAATGACCTCAGAACTCCATCTGGATTTGTTCAGAACGCTC
GGTTGCCGCCGGGCGTTTTTTATTGGTGAGAATCCAGGCAATTGTGTCTCAAAATCTCTGATGTTACATT
GCACAAGATAAAAATATATCATCATGAACAATAAAACTGTCTGCTTACATAAACAGTAATACAAGGGGTG
TTATGAGCCATATTCAGCGTGAAACGAGCTGTAGCCGTCCGCGTCTGAACAGCAACATGGATGCGGATCT
GTATGGCTATAAATGGGCGCGTGATAACGTGGGTCAGAGCGGCGCGACCATTTATCGTCTGTATGGCAAA
CCGGATGCGCCGGAACTGTTTCTGAAACATGGCAAAGGCAGCGTGGCGAACGATGTGACCGATGAAATGG
TGCGTCTGAACTGGCTGACCGAATTTATGCCGCTGCCGACCATTAAACATTTTATTCGCACCCCGGATGA
TGCGTGGCTGCTGACCACCGCGATTCCGGGCAAAACCGCGTTTCAGGTGCTGGAAGAATATCCGGATAGC
GGCGAAAACATTGTGGATGCGCTGGCCGTGTTTCTGCGTCGTCTGCATAGCATTCCGGTGTGCAACTGCC
CGTTTAACAGCGATCGTGTGTTTCGTCTGGCCCAGGCGCAGAGCCGTATGAACAACGGCCTGGTGGATGC
GAGCGATTTTGATGATGAACGTAACGGCTGGCCGGTGGAACAGGTGTGGAAAGAAATGCATAAACTGCTG
CCGTTTAGCCCGGATAGCGTGGTGACCCACGGCGATTTTAGCCTGGATAACCTGATTTTCGATGAAGGCA
AACTGATTGGCTGCATTGATGTGGGCCGTGTGGGCATTGCGGATCGTTATCAGGATCTGGCCATTCTGTG
GAACTGCCTGGGCGAATTTAGCCCGAGCCTGCAAAAACGTCTGTTTCAGAAATATGGCATTGATAATCCG
GATATGAACAAACTGCAATTTCATCTGATGCTGGATGAATTTTTCTAATAATTAATTGAACTACTTTTCC
GCTGCATAACCCTGCTTCGGGGTCATTATAGCGATTTTTTCGGTATATCCATCCTTTTTCGCACGATATA
CAGGATTTTGCCAAAGGGTTCGTGTAGACTTTCCTTGGTGTATCCAACGGCGTCAGCCGGGCAGGATAGG
TGAAGTAGGCCCACCCGCGAGCGGGTGTTCCTTCTTCACTGTCCCTTATTCGCACCTGGCGGTGCTCAAC
GGGAATCCTGCTCTGCGAGGCTGGCCGTAGGCCGGCCGCGATGCAGGTGGCTGCTGAACCCCCAGCCGGA
ACTGACCCCACAAGGCCCTAGCGTTTGCAATGCACCAGGTCATCATTGACCCAGGCGTGTTCCACCAGGC
CGCTGCCTCGCAACTCTTCGCAGGCTTCGCCGACCTGCTCGCGCCACTTCTTCACGCGGGTGGAATCCGA
TCCGCACATGAGGCGGAAGGTTTCCAGCTTGAGCGGGTACGGCTCCCGGTGCGAGCTGAAATAGTCGAAC
ATCCGTCGGGCCGTCGGCGACAGCTTGCGGTACTTCTCCCATATGAATTTCGTGTAGTGGTCGCCAGCAA
ACAGCACGACGATTTCCTCGTCGATCAGGACCTGGCAACGGGACGTTTTCTTGCCACGGTCCAGGACGCG
GAAGCGGTGCAGCAGCGACACCGATTCCAGGTGCCCAACGCGGTCGGACGTGAAGCCCATCGCCGTCGCC
TGTAGGCGCGACAGGCATTCCTCGGCCTTCGTGTAATACCGGCCATTGATCGACCAGCCCAGGTCCTGGC
AAAGCTCGTAGAACGTGAAGGTGATCGGCTCGCCGATAGGGGTGCGCTTCGCGTACTCCAACACCTGCTG
CCACACCAGTTCGTCATCGTCGGCCCGCAGCTCGACGCCGGTGTAGGTGATCTTCACGTCCTTGTTGACG
TGGAAAATGACCTTGTTTTGCAGCGCCTCGCGCGGGATTTTCTTGTTGCGCGTGGTGAACAGGGCAGAGC
GGGCCGTGTCGTTTGGCATCGCTCGCATCGTGTCCGGCCACGGCGCAATATCGAACAAGGAAAGCTGCAT
TTCCTTGATCTGCTGCTTCGTGTGTTTCAGCAACGCGGCCTGCTTGGCTTCGCTGACCTGTTTTGCCAGG
TCCTCGCCGGCGGTTTTTCGCTTCTTGGTCGTCATAGTTCCTCGCGTGTCGATGGTCATCGACTTCGCCA
AACCTGCCGCCTCCTGTTCGAGCCGACGCGAACGCTCCACGGCGGCCGATGGCGCGGGCAGGGCAGGGGG
AGCCAGTTGCACGCTGTCGCGCTCGATCTTGGCCGTAGCTTGCTGGACTATCGAGCCGACGGACTGGAAG
GTTTCGCGGGGCGCACGCATGACGGTGCGGCTTGCGATGGTTTCGGCATCCTCGGCGGAAAACCCCGCGT
CGATCAGTTCTTGCCTGTATGCCTTCCGGTCAAACGTCCGATTCATTCACCCTCCTTGCGGGATTGCCCC
GGAATTAATTCCCCGGATCGATCCGTCGATCTTGATCCCCTGCGCCATCAGATCCTTGGCGGCAAGAAAG
CCATCCAGTTTACTTTGCAGGGCTTCCCAACCTTACCAGAGGGCGCCCCAGCTGGCAATTCCGGTTCGCT
TGCTGTCCATAAAACCGCCCAGTCTAGCTATCGCCATGTAAGCCCACTGCAAGCTACCTGCTTTCTCTTT
GCGCTTGCGTTTTCCCTTGTCCAGATAGCCCAGTAGCTGACATTCATCCGGGGTCAGCACCGTTTCTGCG
GACTGGCTTTCTACGTGGCTGCCATTTTTGGGGTGAGGCCGTTCGCGGCCGAGGGGCGCAGCCCCTGGGG
GGATGGGAGGCCCGCGTTAGCGGGCCGGGAGGGTTCGAGAAGGGGGGGCACCCCCCTTCGGCGTGCGCGG
TCACGCGCACAGGGCGCAGCCCTGGTTAAAAACAAGGTTTATAAATATTGGTTTAAAAGCAGGTTAAAAG
ACAGGTTAGCGGTGGCCGAAAAACGGGCGGAAACCCTTGCAAATGCTGGATTTTCTGCCTGTGGACAGCC
CCTCAAATGTCAATAGGTGCGCCCCTCATCTGTCAGCACTCTGCCCCTCAAGTGTCAAGGATCGCGCCCC
TCATCTGTCAGTAGTCGCGCCCCTCAAGTGTCAATACCGCAGGGCACTTATCCCCAGGCTTGTCCACATC
ATCTGTGGGAAACTCGCGTAAAATCAGGCGTTTTCGCCGATTTGCGAGGCTGGCCAGCTCCACGTCGCCG
GCCGAAATCGAGCCTGCCCCTCATCTGTCAACGCCGCGCCGGGTGAGTCGGCCCCTCAAGTGTCAACGTC
CGCCCCTCATCTGTCAGTGAGGGCCAAGTTTTCCGCGAGGTATCCACAACGCCGGCGGCCCTACATGGCT
CTGCTGTAGTGAGTGGGTTGCGCTCCGGCAGCGGTCCTGATCCCCCGCAGAAAAAAAGGATCTCAAGAAG
ATCCTTTGATCTTTTCTACATTACTGCATGAGCTTGTGGAAGTGTGCTGAGCATAAATGATTCTCCTAGC
TGTTCTTTGGGTAAGTACGCCATCAGGACGTTGTGAGTGGCGCGATTTTTAGCGGCTGAAATCAGCCCTT
GAGCCTGTCGGCAAGTCGCGTCATGAGGTCCATGCGCTCATGCAGGATCGCCACGACCAACGCGGGTTCG
CCCGCACGCGGCAGGCAAAAAACGTAGTGGTGTTCGCAGCGGGCCATCCGCAGCGCGGGAAAGAGTTCGC
TCATGTCCTTAAACGGGCCTTCGCCGGCGGCAAGCCTGGCTATGCCCTGTTCCAGCTTAGCGATATAGCG
GCGCACCTGCGCCGCGCCCCACTCCCGGCGCGTGTAGCGGATGATGCCGCGTAGATCGGCTTCGGCCTCA
GCCGTGAGGATGTAGGCCGTCAAGCGCGATCCCCGCTGAGTTCTTCATCAAGAATTTCGCCGACGCTCTT
GGTGGACACCTTGCCGGCAAGCCCATCGTTGATGCGGTTCCCCAGCATGGTTTTCAGTTCCTGCCATGCC
TGATCGGCATCAGCGTCACCGGGGAACAGACGTTCGAGGGCGTATTGCTTAATGGTCTTGCCCTGCAAGG
CGGCCAGGGCTTTCAGGCTCTGGTGCTGCTGGTCCGTCATGTCGATTGTCAGGCGGCTCATTGGATAACC
TCCATAAAATACACGTAACCACATTAGCACATATGTGGGCGTGAGGCTACAGCGCGAGGCGCATTAAGGT
CGGGAAAATGCGCTAGGCGCATTTAAATTGCGTATTGCTGTAATGCGCCATGCCGGCTAGACTAGGCCCA
AATGGGTATACCCAATTTGACCAAGGGGGACGCGATGAGGGCGGCCAAGCACTACCGACAACTTCTATCC
ATCGACTTCAACATCGAGGCGCTGGCCTTCGTGCCTGGACCCGACGGCACACGCGGCCGGCGCATCCACG
TCCTGGGGCGCGAGGTCCGCGACCGGCCCGGCCTGGTCGAGTACCTTTCGCCGGCGTTCGGCTCGCGGGT
GGCGCTGGACGGCTACTGCAAGGCCAATTTCGATGCAGTGCTGCACCTGGCGTACCCCGATCATCAGCAA
TGGGGCCACGCATGAAGCGCCGAAGCTACGCCATGCTGCGCGCCGCTGCCGCGCTGGCCGTCCTGGTCGT
TGCCTCGCCGGCATGGGCCGAGCTGCGCGGCGAGGTCGTGCGCATCATCGACGGCGACACCATCGACGTG
CTGGTAGACAAGCAGCCGGTGCGCGTGCGCCTGGTGGACATTGACGCGCCGGAAAAGCGGCAAGCCTTCG
GCGAACGTGCGCGCCAGGCGCTGGCCGGCATGGTGTTCCGCCGGCACGTCCTGGTCGACGAGAAGGACAC
CGACCGTTACGGCCGCACGCTGGGCACCGTCTGGGTCAACATGGAGCTGGCCAGCCGGCCGCCGCAGCCG
CGCAACGTCAACGCCGCGATGGTTCACCAGGGCATGGCGTGGGCCTATCGCTTCCACGGCCGCGCGGCCG
ACCCTGAAATGCTGCGGCTCGAACAGGAGGCGCGAGGCAAGCGCGTCGGCCTCTGGTCCGATCCGCACGC
CGTCGAGCCGTGGAAATGGCGACGCGAGAGCAACAACCGGAGGGACGAAGGTTGAAGGTCGCCCGCATCT
ACCTGCGCGCCAGTACGGACGAGCAGAATCTTGAACGCCAGGAGAGCCTTGTAGCGGCCACGCGGGCCGC
CGGGTACTACGTCGCCGGCATCTACCGCGAGAAGGCGTCCGGCGCACGCGCCGACCGGCCCGAGCTGCTG
CGCATGATCGCGGACCTGCAACCTGGTGAAGTCGTCGTTGCGGAGAAGATCGACCGCATCAGCCGCTTGC
CGTTGGCCGAGGCCGAGCGCCTGGTTGCGTCGATCCGGGCCAAAGGGGCCAAGCTGGCCGTGCCTGGCGT
GGTGGACCTGTCGGAGCTGGCCGCCGAGGCGAACGGAGTGGCGAAAATCGTTCTGGAATCCGTCCAGGAC
ATGCTTTTGAAGCTCGCCTTGCAGATGGCCCGCGACGACTACGAGGATCGGCGCGAGCGTCAACGTCAGG
GTGTCCAGTTGGCGAAGGCCGCCGGCCGCTACACCGGCCGCAAACGTGACGCCGGCATGCACGACCGCAT
CATCACGCTTCGCTCCGGCGGATCGAGCATTGCCAAGACGGCCAAGCTGGTCGGATGCAGCCCGAGCCAG
GTCAAACGAGTGTGGGCGGCCTGGAACGCGCAGCAGCAAAAATAAAGCCGGGCAGTGCCCGGCTTTTCTC
ACCTTTTCGCGTCCCGCAGGGCCGCTGCGAGCGCCCTACCTAGATCCTCGCTTTCCCCCTCGGTGTAGTC
CGGCCAGGGCACGAAGGGCGCGGATGCGAACCTGTTGAGCAGGTCAGATCTAGGGCGGCGGATTTGTCCT
ACTCAGGAGAGCGTTCACCGACAAACAACAGATAAAACGAAAGGCCCAGTCTTTCGACTGAGCCTTTCGT
TTTATTTGATGCCTGCCGAATTCGGATCCGGAGCTCGACACGACATTGTCGTCACCTTTGTCGGGTCCGC
GACAAGCTTTTTGTTCCTCGATCCCGTATGTTTTCGCCTAAATATCTGAAACAGCAGCAAATTATTTTTC
GTTAGCTCAATCGGCCCACTTGGCACGAGTCTTGAAATTTATTGCGAGGCGGCGGAGCTGCCGGCCGCAT
CCGTGCGGCATAACCACGGTTGTGAACAAATGAAGGAAGGCCAAATGCGTAAAGGCGAAGAGCTGTTCAC
TGGTGTCGTCCCTATTCTGGTGGAACTGGATGGTGATGTCAACGGTCATAAGTTTTCCGTGCGTGGCGAG
GGTGAAGGTGACGCAACTAATGGTAAACTGACGCTGAAGTTCATCTGTACTACTGGTAAACTGCCGGTAC
CTTGGCCGACTCTGGTAACGACGCTGACTTATGGTGTTCAGTGCTTTGCTCGTTATCCGGACCATATGAA
GCAGCATGACTTCTTCAAGTCCGCCATGCCGGAAGGCTATGTGCAGGAACGCACGATTTCCTTTAAGGAT
GACGGCACGTACAAAACGCGTGCGGAAGTGAAATTTGAAGGCGATACCCTGGTAAACCGCATTGAGCTGA
AAGGCATTGACTTTAAAGAAGATGGCAATATCCTGGGCCATAAGCTGGAATACAATTTTAACAGCCACAA
TGTTTACATCACCGCCGATAAACAAAAAAATGGCATTAAAGCGAATTTTAAAATTCGCCACAACGTTGAG
GATGGCAGCGTGCAGCTGGCTGATCACTACCAGCAAAACACTCCAATCGGTGATGGTCCTGTTCTGCTGC
CAGACAATCACTATCTGAGCACGCAAAGCGTTCTGTCTAAAGATCCGAACGAGAAACGCGATCATATGGT
TCTGCTGGAGTTCGTAACCGCAGCGGGCATCACGCATGGTATGGATGAACTGTACAAATGAGCTTAGTCG
TGCACATCGTTTTACAACGTCGTGACTGGG
